>Addgene plasmid #188710 | p7SK NFATC2 | addgene full sequence | sequence record 370676 | Addgene NGS Result
TAATACGACTCACTATAGGGCGAATTGGGTACCTTTAATTCTAGTACTATGCATCGTCTCATTGTCTGCA
GTATTTAGCATGCCCCACCCATCTGCAAGGCATTCTGGATAGTGTCAAAACAGCCGGAAATCAAGTCCGT
TTATCTCAAACTTTAGCATTTTGGGAATAAATGATATTTGCTATGCTGGTTAAATTAGATTTTAGTTAAA
TTTCCTGCTGAAGCTCTAGTACGATAAGCAACTTGACCTAAGTGTAAAGTTGAGACTTCCTTCAGGTTTA
TATAGCTTGTGCGCCGCTTGGGTACCTCGGCCACGGACTCGCCTTGTGTTTTAGAGCTAGAAATAGCAAG
TTAAAATAAGGCTAGTCCGTTATCAACTTGAAAAAGTGGCACCGAGTCGGTGCTTTTTTTCTCGGACTGA
TGACCTGAGACGCCGCGGTGGAGCTCCAGCTTTTGTTCCCTTTAGTGAGGGTTAATTGCGCGCTTGGCGT
AATCATGGTCATAGCTGTTTCCTGTGTGAAATTGTTATCCGCTCACAATTCCACACAACATACGAGCCGG
AAGCATAAAGTGTAAAGCCTGGGGTGCCTAATGAGTGAGCTAACTCACATTAATTGCGTTGCGCTCACTG
CCCGCTTTCCAGTCGGGAAACCTGTCGTGCCAGCTGCATTAATGAATCGGCCAACGCGCGGGGAGAGGCG
GTTTGCGTATTGGGCGCTCTTCCGCTTCCTCGCTCACTGACTCGCTGCGCTCGGTCGTTCGGCTGCGGCG
AGCGGTATCAGCTCACTCAAAGGCGGTAATACGGTTATCCACAGAATCAGGGGATAACGCAGGAAAGAAC
ATGTGAGCAAAAGGCCAGCAAAAGGCCAGGAACCGTAAAAAGGCCGCGTTGCTGGCGTTTTTCCATAGGC
TCCGCCCCCCTGACGAGCATCACAAAAATCGACGCTCAAGTCAGAGGTGGCGAAACCCGACAGGACTATA
AAGATACCAGGCGTTTCCCCCTGGAAGCTCCCTCGTGCGCTCTCCTGTTCCGACCCTGCCGCTTACCGGA
TACCTGTCCGCCTTTCTCCCTTCGGGAAGCGTGGCGCTTTCTCATAGCTCACGCTGTAGGTATCTCAGTT
CGGTGTAGGTCGTTCGCTCCAAGCTGGGCTGTGTGCACGAACCCCCCGTTCAGCCCGACCGCTGCGCCTT
ATCCGGTAACTATCGTCTTGAGTCCAACCCGGTAAGACACGACTTATCGCCACTGGCAGCAGCCACTGGT
AACAGGATTAGCAGAGCGAGGTATGTAGGCGGTGCTACAGAGTTCTTGAAGTGGTGGCCTAACTACGGCT
ACACTAGAAGAACAGTATTTGGTATCTGCGCTCTGCTGAAGCCAGTTACCTTCGGAAAAAGAGTTGGTAG
CTCTTGATCCGGCAAACAAACCACCGCTGGTAGCGGTGGTTTTTTTGTTTGCAAGCAGCAGATTACGCGC
AGAAAAAAAGGATCTCAAGAAGATCCTTTGATCTTTTCTACGGGGTCTGACGCTCAGTGGAACGAAAACT
CACGTTAAGGGATTTTGGTCATGAGCGGATACATATTTGAATGTATTTAGAAAAATAAACAAATAGGGGT
TCCGCGCATCATGATCAGAAGAACTCGTCAAGAAGGCGATAGAAGGCGATGCGCTGCGAATCGGGAGCGG
CGATACCGTAAAGCACGAGGAAGCGGTCAGCCCATTCGCCGCCAAGCTCTTCAGCAATATCACGGGTAGC
CAACGCTATGTCCTGATAGCGGTCCGCCACACCCAGCCGGCCACAGTCGATGAATCCAGAAAAGCGGCCA
TTTTCCACCATGATATTCGGCAAGCAGGCATCGCCATGGGTCACGACGAGATCCTCGCCGTCGGGCATGC
TCGCCTTGAGCCTGGCGAACAGTTCGGCTGGCGCGAGCCCCTGATGCTCTTCGTCCAGATCATCCTGATC
GACAAGACCGGCTTCCATCCGAGTACGTGCTCGCTCGATGCGATGTTTCGCTTGGTGGTCGAATGGGCAG
GTAGCCGGATCAAGCGTATGCAGCCGCCGCATTGCATCAGCCATGATGGATACTTTCTCGGCAGGAGCAA
GGTGAGATGACAGGAGATCCTGCCCCGGCACTTCGCCCAATAGCAGCCAGTCCCTTCCCGCTTCAGTGAC
AACGTCGAGCACAGCTGCGCAAGGAACGCCCGTCGTGGCCAGCCACGATAGCCGCGCTGCCTCGTCTTGC
AGTTCATTCAGGGCACCGGACAGGTCGGTCTTGACAAAAAGAACCGGGCGCCCCTGCGCTGACAGCCGGA
ACACGGCGGCATCAGAGCAGCCGATTGTCTGTTGTGCCCAGTCATAGCCGAATAGCCTCTCCACCCAAGC
GGCCGGAGAACCTGCGTGCAATCCATCTTGTTCAATCATGCGAAACGATCCTCATCCTGTCTCTTGATCG
ATCTTTGCAAAAGCCTAGGCCTTCAAAAAAGCCTCCTCACTACTTCTGGAATAGCTCAGAGGCCGAGGCG
GCCTCGGCCTCTGCATAAATAAAAAAAATTAGTCAGCCATGGGGCGGAGAATGGGCGGAACTGGGCGGAG
TTAGGGGCGGGATGGGCGGAGTTAGGGGCGGGACTATGGTTGCTGACTAATTGAGATGCATGCTTTGCAT
ACTTCTGCCTGCTGGGGAGCCTGGGGACTTTCCACACCTGGTTGCTGACTAATTGAGATGCATGCTTTGC
ATACTTCTGCCTGCTGGGGAGCCTGGGGACTTTCCACACCCTAACTGACACACATTCCACAGCTGGTTCT
TTCCGCCTCAGGACTCTTCCTTTTTCAATATTATTGAAGCATTTATCAGGGTTATTGTCTCATGAGCGGA
TACATATTTGAATGTATTTAGAAAAATAAACAAATAGGGGTTCCGCGCACATTTCCCCGAAAAGTGCCAC
CTAAATTGTAAGCGTTAATATTTTGTTAAAATTCGCGTTAAATTTTTGTTAAATCAGCTCATTTTTTAAC
CAATAGGCCGAAATCGGCAAAATCCCTTATAAATCAAAAGAATAGACCGAGATAGGGT
[37 nt withheld, positions 3069-3105]
AAAGAACGTGGACTCCAACGTCAAAGG
[49 nt withheld, positions 3133-3181]
T
[91 nt withheld, positions 3183-3273]
G
[124 nt withheld, positions 3275-3398]
CCCATTCGCCATTCAGGCTGCGCAACTGTTGGGAAGGGCGATCGGTGCGGGCCTCTTCGCTATTACGCCA
GCTGGCGAAAGGGGGATGTGCTGCAAGGCGATTAAGTTGGGTAACGCCAGGGTTTTCCCAGTCACGACGT
TGTAAAACGACGGCCAGTGAGCGCGCG
Features (pLannotate 1.2.2; 14 found; start..end, strand, type, name):
      1..19      +  promoter       T7 promoter: promoter for bacteriophage T7 RNA polymerase
    328..403     +  misc_RNA       gRNA scaffold: guide RNA scaffold for the Streptococcus pyogenes CRISPR/Cas9 system
    459..477     -  promoter       T3 promoter: promoter for bacteriophage T3 RNA polymerase
    522..538     -  protein_bind   lac operator: The lac repressor binds to the lac operator to inhibit transcription in E. coli. This inhibition can be relieved by adding lactose or isopropyl-β-D-thiogalactopyranoside (IPTG). lac repressor encoded by lacI
    546..576     -  promoter       lac promoter: promoter for the E. coli lac operon
    591..612     -  protein_bind   CAP binding site: CAP binding activates transcription in the presence of cAMP. E. coli catabolite activator protein
    625..717     -  CDS            lacI (fragment): lac repressor; lacI; The lac repressor binds to the lac operator to inhibit transcription in E. coli. This inhibition can be relieved by adding lactose or isopropyl-β-D-thiogalactopyranoside (IPTG).
    900..1488    -  rep_origin     ori: high-copy-number ColE1/pMB1/pBR322/pUC origin of replication
   1559..1616    -  promoter       AmpR promoter (fragment): bla
   1625..2419    -  CDS            NeoR/KanR: aminoglycoside phosphotransferase from Tn5; aph(3')-II (or nptII); confers resistance to neomycin, kanamycin, and G418 (Geneticin®)
   2454..2811    -  promoter       SV40 promoter: SV40 enhancer and early promoter
   2813..2917    -  promoter       AmpR promoter: bla
   2970..3398    -  rep_origin     f1 ori (sequence partly withheld): f1 bacteriophage origin of replication; arrow indicates direction of (+) strand synthesis
   3403..3558    -  CDS            lacZα (fragment): LacZα fragment of β-galactosidase; lacZ fragment
