[The description below was written by a language model from this plasmid's Addgene catalogue record and pLannotate feature annotations shown in this document.]
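Description:
p7SK NFATC2 is a small (about 3.6 kb) CRISPR guide RNA expression plasmid built on the p7SK backbone. According to the catalogue entry, it uses a 7SK promoter, an RNA polymerase III promoter commonly used for short non-coding transcripts, to drive a synthetic single guide RNA directed against NFATC2. The spacer was inserted by restriction cloning at a BbsI site that was destroyed in the process, placing it directly upstream of the Streptococcus pyogenes Cas9 gRNA scaffold that is annotated in the sequence. The automated feature table does not itself annotate the 7SK promoter. The unannotated stretch between the T7 promoter and the scaffold is where the promoter and spacer would be expected to lie, but this rests on the catalogue description rather than on the annotation. The plasmid encodes no Cas9, so the nuclease must be supplied separately.

The remainder is a standard cloning-vector skeleton. A high-copy ColE1/pUC-type origin supports propagation in E. coli, and an f1 origin allows single-stranded DNA production. The Tn5 NeoR/KanR aminoglycoside phosphotransferase gene sits downstream of both a bacterial bla promoter and the SV40 enhancer/early promoter. This gives kanamycin selection in bacteria, as recorded, and could in principle give G418 resistance in mammalian cells. T7 and T3 promoters flank the guide cassette, and remnants of the lac promoter/operator, lacZα and lacI are also present as backbone leftovers.

The vector is also classed under synthetic biology. The associated publication concerns macrophage NFATC2 in angiogenic signalling during mycobacterial infection, which suggests use in disrupting or perturbing NFATC2. The record does not state the target species or the cell system.
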