Addgene plasmid #188710: p7SK NFATC2
Purpose: sgRNA plasmid encoding 7SK promoter driving an anti-NFATC2 sgRNA
Depositing lab: David Tobin. Depositing organization: Duke University. Publication: Macrophage NFATC2 mediates angiogenic signaling during mycobacterial infection. Brewer WJ, Xet-Mull AM, Yu A, Sweeney MI, Walton EM, Tobin DM. Cell Rep. 2022 Dec 13;41(11):111817. doi: 10.1016/j.celrep.2022.111817. PubMed 36516756.
Backbone
  Vector backbone: p7SK
  Vector type: CRISPR, Synthetic Biology
Growth in bacteria
  Bacterial resistance: Kanamycin, 50 μg/mL
  Growth temperature: 37°C
  Growth strain: DH5alpha
  Copy number: High Copy
Gene/Insert
  Gene/Insert name: NFATC2 sgRNA
  gRNA/shRNA sequence: GCCACGGACTCGCCTTGT
  Species: Synthetic
  Cloning method: Restriction Enzyme; 5′ cloning site BbsI (destroyed during cloning)
Terms and licenses: Academic/Nonprofit Terms; Industry Terms: Not Available to Industry
How to cite: p7SK NFATC2 was a gift from David Tobin (Addgene plasmid # 188710 ; http://n2t.net/addgene:188710 ; RRID:Addgene_188710)
